Addgene plasmid #82610: pSFFV_mNG2(11)1-10
Purpose: Lentiviral vector of constitutive expression of mNeonGreen2(1-10)
Depositing lab: Bo Huang. Depositing organization: University of California, San Francisco (UCSF). Publication: Improved split fluorescent proteins for endogenous protein labeling. Feng S, Sekine S, Pessino V, Li H, Leonetti MD, Huang B. Nat Commun. 2017 Aug 29;8(1):370. doi: 10.1038/s41467-017-00494-8. PubMed 28851864.
Backbone
  Vector backbone: pHR-SFFV
  Backbone size w/o insert (bp): 9000
  Total vector size (bp): 9639
  Vector type: Mammalian Expression, Lentiviral
Growth in bacteria
  Bacterial resistance: Ampicillin, 100 μg/mL
  Growth temperature: 37°C
  Growth strain: NEB Stable
  Copy number: High Copy
Gene/Insert
  Gene/Insert name: mNeonGreen2(1-10)
  Species: Synthetic
  Insert size (bp): 624
  Mutation: K128M, S142T, R150M, G172V and K213M
  Promoter: SFFV
  Cloning method: Restriction Enzyme; 5′ cloning site BamHI (not destroyed); 3′ cloning site NotI (not destroyed)
  Sequencing primers: 5′ GCTTCTGCTTCCCGAGCTCTA; 3′ GCAGCGTATCCACATAGCGTA
Terms and licenses: Academic/Nonprofit Terms; Industry Terms: Not Available to Industry
How to cite: pSFFV_mNG2(11)1-10 was a gift from Bo Huang (Addgene plasmid # 82610 ; http://n2t.net/addgene:82610 ; RRID:Addgene_82610)
