[The description below was written by a language model from this plasmid's Addgene catalogue record and pLannotate feature annotations shown in this document.]
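Description:
pSFFV_mNG2(11)1-10 is a lentiviral mammalian expression plasmid built on the pHR-SFFV backbone for constitutive expression of mNeonGreen2(1-10), the large fragment of a split mNeonGreen2 fluorescent protein. The synthetic insert, cloned between BamHI and NotI sites, carries the substitutions K128M, S142T, R150M, G172V and K213M, and is annotated in the sequence as a partial mNeonGreen coding region, consistent with its lacking the final beta strand. It is driven by the spleen focus-forming virus (SFFV) LTR promoter and followed by a WPRE, which enhances transcript stability and expression.

The expression cassette sits within an HIV-1-derived transfer vector framework: the Ψ packaging signal with an adjoining gag fragment, the Rev response element for nuclear export of the genomic RNA, a cPPT/CTS to aid nuclear import of the provirus, and a self-inactivating ΔU3 3' LTR. The annotation tool labels both LTRs as ΔU3 3' LTRs, so the exact nature of the 5' LTR is not resolved by the table. Outside the viral region, the backbone retains an SV40 promoter–gpt cassette with SV40 small t intron and polyadenylation signal, along with pBR322-derived remnants. Propagation in E. coli relies on a high-copy ColE1/pUC-type origin and ampicillin resistance. The catalogue lists a total size of 9,639 bp, whereas the sequenced record is 9,239 nt; this discrepancy is unexplained.

The associated work concerns improved split fluorescent proteins for endogenous protein labeling. The construct would typically be used to make cells stably expressing the non-fluorescent 1-10 fragment, which regains fluorescence on complementation with a protein tagged with the short mNG2(11) peptide.
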