Features (pLannotate 1.2.2; 33 found; start..end, strand, type, name):
    145..378     -  LTR            3' LTR (ΔU3): self-inactivating 3' long terminal repeat (LTR) from HIV-1
    546..680     -  polyA_signal   SV40 poly(A) signal: SV40 polyadenylation signal
    703..786     -  CDS            large T antigen (fragment): large T antigen from SV40 (simian virus 40)
   1105..1125    -  CDS            SV40 NLS: nuclear localization signal of SV40 (simian virus 40) large T antigen
   1255..1320    -  intron         small t intron: SV40 (simian virus 40) small t antigen intron
   1322..1396    -  CDS            small t antigen (fragment): SV40 (simian virus 40) small t antigen
   1400..1705    -  CDS            frsA (fragment): FRSA_ECOLI - Also known as yafA. Experimental evidence at protein level: Swiss-Prot protein existence level 1. Catalyzes the hydrolysis of esters (PubMed:15808744). Displays esterase activity toward pNP-butyrate (PubMed:15808744). May stimulate mixed-acid fermentation by acting as a fermentation/respiration switch that down-regulates respiration and up- regulates fermentation rates (PubMed:15169777). From Escherichia coli (strain K12).
   1800..2135    -  CDS            gpt (fragment): XGPT_ECOLI - Also known as gpp, gxu. Experimental evidence at protein level: Swiss-Prot protein existence level 1. Purine salvage pathway enzyme that catalyzes the transfer of the ribosyl-5-phosphate group from 5-phospho-alpha-D-ribose 1- diphosphate (PRPP) to the N9 position of the 6-oxopurines guanine and xanthine to form the corresponding ribonucleotides GMP (guanosine 5'- monophosphate) and XMP (xanthosine 5'-monophosphate), with the release of PPi. To a lesser extent, also acts on hypoxanthine (PubMed:9100006, PubMed:3886014). Does not ribophosphorylate adenine (PubMed:3886014). From Esch
   2135..2254    -  CDS            gpt (fragment): XGPT_ECOLI - Also known as gpp, gxu. Experimental evidence at protein level: Swiss-Prot protein existence level 1. Purine salvage pathway enzyme that catalyzes the transfer of the ribosyl-5-phosphate group from 5-phospho-alpha-D-ribose 1- diphosphate (PRPP) to the N9 position of the 6-oxopurines guanine and xanthine to form the corresponding ribonucleotides GMP (guanosine 5'- monophosphate) and XMP (xanthosine 5'-monophosphate), with the release of PPi. To a lesser extent, also acts on hypoxanthine (PubMed:9100006, PubMed:3886014). Does not ribophosphorylate adenine (PubMed:3886014). From Esch
   2454..2783    -  promoter       SV40 promoter: SV40 enhancer and early promoter
   2790..2846    -  CDS            lacI (fragment): lac repressor; lacI; The lac repressor binds to the lac operator to inhibit transcription in E. coli. This inhibition can be relieved by adding lactose or isopropyl-β-D-thiogalactopyranoside (IPTG).
   3029..3617    -  rep_origin     ori: high-copy-number ColE1/pMB1/pBR322/pUC origin of replication
   3788..4648    -  CDS            AmpR: β-lactamase; bla; confers resistance to ampicillin, carbenicillin, and related antibiotics
   4649..4753    -  promoter       AmpR promoter: bla
   4848..4883    +  CDS            rop (fragment): Rop protein, which maintains plasmids at low copy number; rop
   4985..5033    +  misc_feature   bom (fragment): basis of mobility region from pBR322
   5034..5313    -  CDS            TcR (fragment): tetracycline efflux protein; tet; confers resistance to tetracycline
   5541..5559    +  promoter       SP6 promoter: promoter for bacteriophage SP6 RNA polymerase
   5584..5817    -  LTR            3' LTR (ΔU3): self-inactivating 3' long terminal repeat (LTR) from HIV-1
   5819..5887    -  CDS            nef (fragment): NEF_HV1Z2 - Experimental evidence at protein level: Swiss-Prot protein existence level 1. Extracellular Nef protein targets CD4(+) T-lymphocytes for apoptosis by interacting with CXCR4 surface receptors. From Human immunodeficiency virus type 1 group M subtype D (isolate Z2/CDC-Z34) (HIV-1).
   5904..5926    -  misc_feature   MCS (fragment): pBluescript multiple cloning site
   5927..6515    -  misc_feature   WPRE: woodchuck hepatitis virus posttranscriptional regulatory element
   6515..6533    -  misc_feature   MCS (fragment): pBluescript multiple cloning site
   6534..6564    -  misc_feature   MCS (fragment): pUC18/19 multiple cloning site
   6580..7216    -  CDS            mNeonGreen (fragment): bright monomeric yellow-green fluorescent protein derived from LanYFP (Shaner et al., 2013)
   7217..7238    -  misc_feature   MCS (fragment): multiple cloning site
   7291..7698    -  promoter       SFFV promoter: spleen focus-forming virus long terminal repeat (LTR) promoter
   7782..7814    +  misc_feature   MCS (fragment): pBluescript multiple cloning site
   7851..7968    -  misc_feature   cPPT/CTS: central polypurine tract and central termination sequence of HIV-1
   8005..8105    -  CDS            Rev (fragment): human immunodeficiency virus 1 (HIV-1) Rev protein; rev; enhances nuclear export of unspliced and incompletely spliced viral mRNAs
   8482..8715    -  misc_feature   RRE: The Rev response element (RRE) of HIV-1 allows for Rev-dependent mRNA export from the nucleus to the cytoplasm.
   8890..9228    -  CDS            HIV-1 gag (fragment): gag protein from human immunodeficiency virus 1; gag
   9212..98      -  misc_feature   HIV-1 Ψ (across the origin): packaging signal of human immunodeficiency virus type 1
>Addgene plasmid #82610 | pSFFV_mNG2(11)1-10 | addgene full sequence | sequence record 364561 | Addgene NGS Result
TAGCCTCCGCTAGTCAAAATTTTTGGCGTACTCACCAGTCGCCGCCCCTCGCCTCTTGCCGTGCGCGCTT
CAGCAAGCCGAGTCCTGCGTCGAGAGAGCTCCTCTGGTTTCCCTTTCGCTTTCAAGTCCCTGTTCGGGCG
CCACTGCTAGAGATTTTCCACACTGACTAAAAGGGTCTGAGGGATCTCTAGTTACCAGAGTCACACAACA
GACGGGCACACACTACTTGAAGCACTCAAGGCAAGCTTTATTGAGGCTTAAGCAGTGGGTTCCCTAGTTA
GCCAGAGAGCTCCCAGGCTCAGATCTGGTCTAACCAGAGAAACCCAGTACAAGCAAAAAGCAGATCTTGT
CTTCGTTGGGAGTGAATTAGCCCTTCCAACTACTAAGTTTGTAGTACATATTTAACAAATACAATTTCTT
TAAAATGAAAATAATTCAGAGGAATCACAGGTTTAGAGTAAATGAAACCACAGGTAATTGGCAGTGGTAA
TAGGGTATGGGGTGGGAAGTTTGGGATGATTTTGGTTAGCTTGAGTTATCCAGTTGATCCAGACATGATA
AGATACATTGATGAGTTTGGACAAACCACAACTAGAATGCAGTGAAAAAAATGCTTTATTTGTGAAATTT
GTGATGCTATTGCTTTATTTGTAACCATTATAAGCTGCAATAAACAAGTTAACAACAACAATTGCATTCA
TTTTATGTTTCAGGTTCAGGGGGAGGTGTGGGAGGTTTTTTAAAGCAAGTAAAACCTCTACAAATGTGGT
ATGGCTGATTATGATCTCTAGTCAAGGCACTATACATCAAATATTCCTTATTAACCCCTTTACAAATTAA
AAAGCTAAAGGTACACAATTTTTGAGCATAGTTATTAATAGCAGACACTCTATGCCTGTGTGGAGTAAGA
AAAAACAGTATGTTATGATTATAACTGTTATGCCTACTTATAAAGGTTACAGAATATTTTTCCATAATTT
TCTTGTATAGCAGTGCAGCTTTTTCCTTTGTGGTGTAAATAGCAAAGCAAGCAAGAGTTCTATTACTAAA
CACAGCATGACTCAAAAAACTTAGCAATTCTGAAGGAAAGTCCTTGGGGTCTTCTACCTTTCTCTTCTTT
TTTGGAGGAGTAGAATGTTGAGAGTCAGCAGTAGCCTCATCATCACTAGATGGCATTTCTTCTGAGCAAA
ACAGGTTTTCCTCATTAAAGGCATTCCACCACTGCTCCCATTCATCAGTTCCATAGGTTGGAATCTAAAA
TACACAAACAATTAGAATCAGTAGTTTAACACATTATACACTTAAAAATTTTATATTTACCTTAGAGCTT
TAAATCTCTGTAGGTAGTTTGTCCAATTATGTCACACCACAGAAGTAAGGTTCCTTCACAAAGATCCGGG
GCCCACTCATAAATCCAGTTGCCGCCACGGTAGCCAATCACCGTATCGTATAAATCATCGTCGGTACGTT
CGGCATCGCTCATCACAATACGTGCCTGGACGTCGAGGATTTCGCGTGGGTCAATGCCGCGCCAGATCCA
CATCAGACGGTTAATCATGCGATACCAGTGAGGGATGGTTTTACCATCAAGGGCCGACTGCACAGGCGGT
TGTGCGCCGTGATTAAAGCGGCGGACTAGCGTCGAGGTTTCAGGATGTTTAAAGCGGGGTTTGAACAGGG
TTTCGCTCAGGTTTGCCTGTGTCATGGATGCAGCCTCCAGAATACTTACTGGAAACTATTGTAACCCGCC
TGAAGTTAAAAAGAACAACGCCCGGCAGTGCCAGGCGTTGAAAAGATTAGCGACCGGAGATTGGCGGGAC
GAATACGACGCCCATATCCCACGGCTGTTCAATCCAGGTATCTTGCGGGATATCAACAACATAGTCATCA
ACCAGCGGACGACCAGCCGGTTTTGCGAAGATGGTGACAAAGTGCGCTTTTGGATACATTTCACGAATCG
CAACCGCAGTACCACCGGTATCCACCAGGTCATCAATAACGATGAAGCCTTCGCCATCGCCTTCTGCGCG
TTTCAGCACTTTAAGCTCGCGCTGGTTGTCGTGATCGTAGCTGGAAATACAAACGGTATCGACATGACGA
ATACCCAGTTCACGCGCCAGTAACGCACCCGGTACAGACCGCCACGGCTTACGGCAATAATGCCTTTCCA
TTGTTCAGAAGGCATCAGTCGGCTTGCGAGTTTACGTGCATGGATCTGCAACATGTCCCAGGTGACGATG
TATTTTTCGCTCATGTGAAGTGTCCCAGCCTGTTTATCTACGGCTTAAAAAGTGTTCGAGGGGAAAATAG
GTTGCGCGAGATTATAGAGATCTGGCGCACTAAAAACCAGTATTTCACATGAGTCCGCGTCTTTTTACGC
ACTGCCTCTCCCTGACGCGGGATAAAGTGGTATTCTCAAACATATCTCGCAAGCCTGTCTTGTGTCCAAG
CTTTTTGCAAAAGCCTAGGCCTCCAAAAAAGCCTCCTCACTACTTCTGGAATAGCTCAGAGGCCGAGGCG
GCCTCGGCCTCTGCATAAATAAAAAAAATTAGTCAGCCATGGGGCGGAGAATGGGCGGAACTGGGCGGAG
TTAGGGGCGGGATGGGCGGAGTTAGGGGCGGGACTATGGTTGCTGACTAATTGAGATGCATGCTTTGCAT
ACTTCTGCCTGCTGGGGAGCCTGGGGACTTTCCACACCTGGTTGCTGACTAATTGAGATGCATGCTTTGC
ATACTTCTGCCTGCTGGGGAGCCTGGGGACTTTCCACACCCTAACTGACACACATTCCACAGCTGCATTA
ATGAATCGGCCAACGCGCGGGGAGAGGCGGTTTGCGTATTGGGCGCTCTTCCGCTTCCTCGCTCACTGAC
TCGCTGCGCTCGGTCGTTCGGCTGCGGCGAGCGGTATCAGCTCACTCAAAGGCGGTAATACGGTTATCCA
CAGAATCAGGGGATAACGCAGGAAAGAACATGTGAGCAAAAGGCCAGCAAAAGGCCAGGAACCGTAAAAA
GGCCGCGTTGCTGGCGTTTTTCCATAGGCTCCGCCCCCCTGACGAGCATCACAAAAATCGACGCTCAAGT
CAGAGGTGGCGAAACCCGACAGGACTATAAAGATACCAGGCGTTTCCCCCTGGAAGCTCCCTCGTGCGCT
CTCCTGTTCCGACCCTGCCGCTTACCGGATACCTGTCCGCCTTTCTCCCTTCGGGAAGCGTGGCGCTTTC
TCATAGCTCACGCTGTAGGTATCTCAGTTCGGTGTAGGTCGTTCGCTCCAAGCTGGGCTGTGTGCACGAA
CCCCCCGTTCAGCCCGACCGCTGCGCCTTATCCGGTAACTATCGTCTTGAGTCCAACCCGGTAAGACACG
ACTTATCGCCACTGGCAGCAGCCACTGGTAACAGGATTAGCAGAGCGAGGTATGTAGGCGGTGCTACAGA
GTTCTTGAAGTGGTGGCCTAACTACGGCTACACTAGAAGAACAGTATTTGGTATCTGCGCTCTGCTGAAG
CCAGTTACCTTCGGAAAAAGAGTTGGTAGCTCTTGATCCGGCAAACAAACCACCGCTGGTAGCGGTGGTT
TTTTTGTTTGCAAGCAGCAGATTACGCGCAGAAAAAAAGGATCTCAAGAAGATCCTTTGATCTTTTCTAC
GGGGTCTGACGCTCAGTGGAACGAAAACTCACGTTAAGGGATTTTGGTCATGAGATTATCAAAAAGGATC
TTCACCTAGATCCTTTTAAATTAAAAATGAAGTTTTAAATCAATCTAAAGTATATATGAGTAAACTTGGT
CTGACAGTTACCAATGCTTAATCAGTGAGGCACCTATCTCAGCGATCTGTCTATTTCGTTCATCCATAGT
TGCCTGACTCCCCGTCGTGTAGATAACTACGATACGGGAGGGCTTACCATCTGGCCCCAGTGCTGCAATG
ATACCGCGAGACCCACGCTCACCGGCTCCAGATTTATCAGCAATAAACCAGCCAGCCGGAAGGGCCGAGC
GCAGAAGTGGTCCTGCAACTTTATCCGCCTCCATCCAGTCTATTAATTGTTGCCGGGAAGCTAGAGTAAG
TAGTTCGCCAGTTAATAGTTTGCGCAACGTTGTTGCCATTGCTACAGGCATCGTGGTGTCACGCTCGTCG
TTTGGTATGGCTTCATTCAGCTCCGGTTCCCAACGATCAAGGCGAGTTACATGATCCCCCATGTTGTGCA
AAAAAGCGGTTAGCTCCTTCGGTCCTCCGATCGTTGTCAGAAGTAAGTTGGCCGCAGTGTTATCACTCAT
GGTTATGGCAGCACTGCATAATTCTCTTACTGTCATGCCATCCGTAAGATGCTTTTCTGTGACTGGTGAG
TACTCAACCAAGTCATTCTGAGAATAGTGTATGCGGCGACCGAGTTGCTCTTGCCCGGCGTCAATACGGG
ATAATACCGCGCCACATAGCAGAACTTTAAAAGTGCTCATCATTGGAAAACGTTCTTCGGGGCGAAAACT
CTCAAGGATCTTACCGCTGTTGAGATCCAGTTCGATGTAACCCACTCGTGCACCCAACTGATCTTCAGCA
TCTTTTACTTTCACCAGCGTTTCTGGGTGAGCAAAAACAGGAAGGCAAAATGCCGCAAAAAAGGGAATAA
GGGCGACACGGAAATGTTGAATACTCATACTCTTCCTTTTTCAATATTATTGAAGCATTTATCAGGGTTA
TTGTCTCATGAGCGGATACATATTTGAATGTATTTAGAAAAATAAACAAATAGGGGTTCCGCGCACATTT
CCCCGAAAAGTGCCACCTGACGTCTAAGAAACCATTATTATCATGACATTAACCTATAAAAATAGGCGTA
TCACGAGGCCCTTTCGTCTCGCGCGTTTCGGTGATGACGGTGAAAACCTCTGACACATGCAGCTCCCGGA
GACGGTCACAGCTTGTCTGTAAGCGGATGCCGGGAGCAGACAAGCCCGTCAGGGCGCGTCAGCGGGTGTT
GGCGGGTGTCGGGGCTGGCTTAACTATGCGGCATCAGAGCAGATTGTACTGAGAGTGCACCATTCGACGC
TCTCCCTTATGCGACTCCTGCATTAGGAAGCAGCCCAGTAGTAGGTTGAGGCCGTTGAGCACCGCCGCCG
CAAGGAATGGTGCATGCAAGGAGATGGCGCCCAACAGTCCCCCGGCCACGGGGCCTGCCACCATACCCAC
GCCGAAACAAGCGCTCATGAGCCCGAAGTGGCGAGCCCGATCTTCCCCATCGGTGATGTCGGCGATATAG
GCGCCAGCAACCGCACCTGTGGCGCCGGTGATGCCGGCCACGATGCGTCCGGCGTAGAGGATCTGGCTAG
CGATGACCCTGCTGATTGGTTCGCTGACCATTTCCGGGTGCGGGACGGCGTTACCAGAAACTCAGAAGGT
TCGTCCAACCAAACCGACTCTGACGGCAGTTTACGAGAGAGATGATAGGGTCTGCTTCAGTAAGCCAGAT
GCTACACAATTAGGCTTGTACATATTGTCGTTAGAACGCGGCTACAATTAATACATAACCTTATGTATCA
TACACATACGATTTAGGTGACACTATAGAATACACGGAATTAATTCTAGATGCTGCTAGAGATTTTCCAC
ACTGACTAAAAGGGTCTGAGGGATCTCTAGTTACCAGAGTCACACAACAGACGGGCACACACTACTTGAA
GCACTCAAGGCAAGCTTTATTGAGGCTTAAGCAGTGGGTTCCCTAGTTAGCCAGAGAGCTCCCAGGCTCA
GATCTGGTCTAACCAGAGAGACCCAGTACAAGCAAAAAGCAGATCTTGTCTTCGTTGGGAGTGAATTAGC
CCTTCCAGTCCCCCCTTTTCTTTTAAAAAGTGGCTAAGATCTACAGCTGCCTTGTAAGTCATTGGTCTTA
AAGGTACCGAGCTCGAATTAATTCCCTCGAGGTCGACGGTATCGATGCGGGGAGGCGGCCCAAAGGGAGA
TCCGACTCGTCTGAGGGCGAAGGCGAAGACGCGGAAGAGGCCGCAGAGCCGGCAGCAGGCCGCGGGAAGG
AAGGTCCGCTGGATTGAGGGCCGAAGGGACGTAGCAGAAGGACGTCCCGCGCAGAATCCAGGTGGCAACA
CAGGCGAGCAGCCAAGGAAAGGACGATGATTTCCCCGACAACACCACGGAATTGTCAGTGCCCAACAGCC
GAGCCCCTGTCCAGCAGCGGGCAAGGCAGGCGGCGATGAGTTCCGCCGTGGCAATAGGGAGGGGGAAAGC
GAAAGTCCCGGAAAGGAGCTGACAGGTGGTGGCAATGCCCCAACCAGTGGGGGTTGCGTCAGCAAACACA
GTGCACACCACGCCACGTTGCCTGACAACGGGCCACAACTCCTCATAAAGAGACAGCAACCAGGATTTAT
ACAAGGAGGAGAAAATGAAAGCCATACGGGAAGCAATAGCATGATACAAAGGCATTAAAGCAGCGTATCC
ACATAGCGTAAAAGGAGCAACATAGTTAAGAATACCAGTCAATCTTTCACAAATTTTGTAATCCAGAGGT
TGATTATCGATAAGCTTGATATCAAGCTTGCATGCCTGCAGGTCGACTCTAGAGTCGCGGCCGCTTACAT
GGAGTGCTTGAGCTCCGTCTTACGGAACACGTACATCGGCTGGTTCTTCAGATAGTTAGCCGCCATTGGC
TTGGCAAAGGTGTAGGTGGTCCGCGCAGTGCTCCGGTAGCGTTTGCCATTTACAGTGGTGTAACTCCACT
TAAAGGTACTGATGATGGTTTTGTCGTTGGGGTAAGTCTTCTTCGACATGCACCAGTCCGCAGCGGTCAG
CGTGTTGGTCATCACAGGACCGTCAGCAGGGAAACCAGTCCCCATCACCTGGGCCTCTCCTTTGATGTGG
CTTCCCTCGTAGGTGTAGCGGTAGTTAACAGTAAGGGAGGCACCATCTTCAAACTGCATTGTGCGATGGA
CTTGGTATCCGGAGCCATCTACCATGGCGGCCTGGAAAGGCGACATCCCGTCAGGGTAGGGCAGGTACTG
ATGGAAGCCATACCCGATATGAGGGACCAGAATCCAGGGGGAGAACTGGAGGTCACCCTTGGTGGACTTC
AGGTTTAACTCCTCATAACCATCATTTGGATTGCCGGTACCCTGACCCACCATGTCAAAGTCCACACCGT
TGATGGAGCCAAAGATGTGTAACTCATGAGTCGCTGGGAGAGAGGCCATGTTATCCTCCTCACCCTTGCT
CACCATGGATCCCGGGCCCGCGGTACCGCAAGCTTGATATCCTGCAGACGCGTGAGAATTCTCGAGAGCT
CCAGATCCCCCCCGGGCGACTCAGTCTGTCGGAGGACTGGCGCGCCGAGTGAGGGGTTGTGAGCTCTTTT
ATAGAGCTCGGGAAGCAGAAGCGCGCGAACAGAAGCGAGAAGCAGGCTGATTGGTTAATTCAAATAAGGC
GCAGGGTCATTTCAGGTCCTTGGGGGAGCCTGGAAACATCTGATGGGTCTTAAGAAACTGCTGAGGGTTG
GGCCATATCTGGGGACCATCTGTTCTTGGCCTCGGGCCGGGGCCGAAACTGCGGTGACCATCTGTTCTTG
GCCCCGGGCCGGGGCCGAAACTGCTCACCGCAGATATCCTGTTTGGCCCAACGTTAGCTATTTTCATGTA
CCCGCCCTTGATCTGAACTTCTCTATTCTTGGTTTGGTATTTTTCCATGCCTTGCAAAATGGCGTTACTG
CAGCTAGCTTGCCAAACCTACAGGTGGGGTCTTTCATTCCCCCCTTTTTCTGGAGACTAAATAAAATCTT
TTATTTTATCGGGGCTGCAGGAATTCGATATCAAGCTTATCGATCCAAACTGGATCTCTGCTGTCCCTGT
AATAAACCCGAAAATTTTGAATTTTTGTAATTTGTTTTTGTAATTCTTTAGTTTGTATGTCTGTTGCTAT
TATGTCTACTATTCTTTCCCCTGCACTGTACCCCCCAATCCCCCCTTTTCTTTTAAAATTGTGGATGAAT
ACTGCCATTTGGCGATACCGTCGAGATCCGTTCACTAATCGAATGGATCTGTCTCTGTCTCTCTCTCCAC
CTTCTTCTTCTATTCCTTCGGGCCTGTCGGGTCCCCTCGGGGTTGGGAGGTGGGTCTGAAACGATAATGG
TGAATATCCCTGCCTAACTCTATTCACTATAGAAAGTACAGCAAAAACTATTCTTAAACCTACCAAGCCT
CCTACTATCATTATGAATAATTTTATATACCACAGCCAATTTGTTATGTTAAACCAATTCCACAAACTTG
CCCATTTATCTAATTCCAATAATTCTTGTTCATTCTTTTCTTGCTGGTTTTGCGATTCTTCAATTAAGGA
GTGTATTAAGCTTGTGTAATTGTTAATTTCTCTGTCCCACTCCATCCAGGTCGTGTGATTCCAAATCTGT
TCCAGAGATTTATTACTCCAACTAGCATTCCAAGGCACAGCAGTGGTGCAAATGAGTTTTCCAGAGCAAC
CCCAAATCCCCAGGAGCTGTTGATCCTTTAGGTATCTTTCCACAGCCAGGATTCTTGCCTGGAGCTGCTT
GATGCCCCAGACTGTGAGTTGCAACAGATGCTGTTGCGCCTCAATAGCCCTCAGCAAATTGTTCTGCTGC
TGCACTATACCAGACAATAATTGTCTGGCCTGTACCGTCAGCGTCATTGACGCTGCGCCCATAGTGCTTC
CTGCTGCTCCCAAGAACCCAAGGAACAAAGCTCCTATTCCCACTGCTCTTTTTTCTCTCTGCACCACTCT
TCTCTTTGCCTTGGTGGGTGCTACTCCTAATGGTTCAATTTTTACTACTTTATATTTATATAATTCACTT
CTCCAATTGTCCCTCATATCTCCTCCTCCAGGTCTGAAGATCAGCGGCCGGCCGCTTGCTGTGCGGTGGT
CTTACTTTTGTTTTGCTCTTCCTCTATCTTGTCTAAAGCTTCCTTGGTGTCTTTTATCTCTATCCTTTGA
TGCACACAATAGAGGGTTGCTACTGTATTATATAATGATCTAAGTTCTTCTGATCCTGTCTGAAGGGATG
GTTGTAGCTGTCCCAGTATTTGTCTACAGCCTTCTGATGTTTCTAACAGGCCAGGATTAACTGCGAATCG
TTCTAGCTCCCTGCTTGCCCATACTATATGTTTTAATTTATATTTTTTCTTTCCCCCTGGCCTTAACCGA
ATTTTTTCCCATCGCGATCTAATTCTCCCCCGCTTAATACTGACGCTCTCGCACCCATCTCTCTCCTTC
